>Addgene plasmid #206239 | pF hPGK mc2 IRES blast | addgene full sequence | sequence record 406244 | Addgene NGS Result
GACATTGATTATTGACTAGTTATTAATAGTAATCAATTACGGGGTCATTAGTTCATAGCCCATATATGGA
GTTCCGCGTTACATAACTTACGGTAAATGGCCCGCCTGGCTGACCGCCCAACGACCCCCGCCCATTGACG
TCAATAATGACGTATGTTCCCATAGTAACGCCAATAGGGACTTTCCATTGACGTCAATGGGTGGAGTATT
TACGGTAAACTGCCCACTTGGCAGTACATCAAGTGTATCATATGCCAAGTACGCCCCCTATTGACGTCAA
TGACGGTAAATGGCCCGCCTGGCATTATGCCCAGTACATGACCTTATGGGACTTTCCTACTTGGCAGTAC
ATCTACGTATTAGTCATCGCTATTACCATGGTGATGCGGTTTTGGCAGTACATCAATGGGCGTGGATAGC
GGTTTGACTCACGGGGATTTCCAAGTCTCCACCCCATTGACGTCAATGGGAGTTTGTTTTGGCACCAAAA
TCAACGGGACTTTCCAAAATGTCGTAACAACTCCGCCCCATTGACGCAAATGGGCGGTAGGCGTGTACGG
TGGGAGGTCTATATAAGCAGCGCGTTTTGCCTGTACTGGGTCTCTCTGGTTAGACCAGATCTGAGCCTGG
GAGCTCTCTGGCTAACTAGGGAACCCACTGCTTAAGCCTCAATAAAGCTTGCCTTGAGTGCTTCAAGTAG
TGTGTGCCCGTCTGTTGTGTGACTCTGGTAACTAGAGATCCCTCAGACCCTTTTAGTCAGTGTGGAAAAT
CTCTAGCAGTGGCGCCCGAACAGGGACTTGAAAGCGAAAGGGAAACCAGAGGAGCTCTCTCGACGCAGGA
CTCGGCTTGCTGAAGCGCGCACGGCAAGAGGCGAGGGGCGGCGACTGGTGAGTACGCCAAAAATTTTGAC
TAGCGGAGGCTAGAAGGAGAGAGATGGGTGCGAGAGCGTCAGTATTAAGCGGGGGAGAATTAGATCGCGA
TGGGAAAAAATTCGGTTAAGGCCAGGGGGAAAGAAAAAATATAAATTAAAACATATAGTATGGGCAAGCA
GGGAGCTAGAACGATTCGCAGTTAATCCTGGCCTGTTAGAAACATCAGAAGGCTGTAGACAAATACTGGG
ACAGCTACAACCATCCCTTCAGACAGGATCAGAAGAACTTAGATCATTATATAATACAGTAGCAACCCTC
TATTGTGTGCATCAAAGGATAGAGATAAAAGACACCAAGGAAGCTTTAGACAAGATAGAGGAAGAGCAAA
ACAAAAGTAAGACCACCGCACAGCAAGCGGCCGCTGATCTTCAGACCTGGAGGAGGAGATATGAGGGACA
ATTGGAGAAGTGAATTATATAAATATAAAGTAGTAAAAATTGAACCATTAGGAGTAGCACCCACCAAGGC
AAAGAGAAGAGTGGTGCAGAGAGAAAAAAGAGCAGTGGGAATAGGAGCTTTGTTCCTTGGGTTCTTGGGA
GCAGCAGGAAGCACTATGGGCGCAGCGTCAATGACGCTGACGGTACAGGCCAGACAATTATTGTCTGGTA
TAGTGCAGCAGCAGAACAATTTGCTGAGGGCTATTGAGGCGCAACAGCATCTGTTGCAACTCACAGTCTG
GGGCATCAAGCAGCTCCAGGCAAGAATCCTGGCTGTGGAAAGATACCTAAAGGATCAACAGCTCCTGGGG
ATTTGGGGTTGCTCTGGAAAACTCATTTGCACCACTGCTGTGCCTTGGAATGCTAGTTGGAGTAATAAAT
CTCTGGAACAGATTTGGAATCACACGACCTGGATGGAGTGGGACAGAGAAATTAACAATTACACAAGCTT
AATACACTCCTTAATTGAAGAATCGCAAAACCAGCAAGAAAAGAATGAACAAGAATTATTGGAATTAGAT
AAATGGGCAAGTTTGTGGAATTGGTTTAACATAACAAATTGGCTGTGGTATATAAAATTATTCATAATGA
TAGTAGGAGGCTTGGTAGGTTTAAGAATAGTTTTTGCTGTACTTTCTATAGTGAATAGAGTTAGGCAGGG
ATATTCACCATTATCGTTTCAGACCCACCTCCCAACCCCGAGGGGACCCGACAGGCCCGAAGGAATAGAA
GAAGAAGGTGGAGAGAGAGACAGAGACAGATCCATTCGATTAGTGAACGGATCGGCACTGCGTGCGCCAA
TTCTGCAGACAAATGGCAGTATTCATCCACAATTTTAAAAGAAAAGGGGGGATTGGGGGGTACAGTGCAG
GGGAAAGAATAGTAGACATAATAGCAACAGACATACAAACTAAAGAATTACAAAAACAAATTACAAAAAT
TCAAAATTTTCGGGTTTATTACAGGGACAGCAGAGATCCAGTTTGGTTAATTAACGGGTTTATTACAGGG
ACAGCAGAGATCCACTTTGGCGCCGGCTCGAGGGGGCCCGGGTTGCGCCTTTTCCAAGGCAGCCCTGGGT
TTGCGCAGGGACGCGGCTGCTCTGGGCGTGGTTCCGGGAAACGCAGCGGCGCCGACCCTGGGTCTCGCAC
ATTCTTCACGTCCGTTCGCAGCGTCACCCGGATCTTCGCCGCTACCCTTGTGGGCCCCCCGGCGACGCTT
CCTGCTCCGCCCCTAAGTCGGGAAGGTTCCTTGCGGTTCGCGGCGTGCCGGACGTGACAAACGGAAGCCG
CACGTCTTACTAGTACCCTCGCAGACGGACAGCGCCAGGGAGCAATGGCAGCGCGCCGACCGCGATGGGC
TGTGGCCAATAGCGGCTGCTCAGCAGGGCGCGCCGAGAGCAGCGGCCGGGAAGGGGCGGTGCGGGAGGCG
GGGTGTGGGGCGGTAGTGTGGGCCCTGTTCCTGCCCGCGCGGTGTTCCGCATTCTGCAAGCCTCCGGAGC
GCACGTCGGCAGTCGGCTCCCTCGTTGACCGAATCACCGACCTCTCTCCCCAGGGGGATCCACTAGTCCA
GTGTGGTGGAATTCAAAGTGCTGAGATTACAGGCGTGAGCCACCACCCCCGGCCCACTTTTTGTAAAGGT
ACGTACTAATGACTTTTTTTTTATACTTCAGGGAGACGGTTGTGTACGTCTCGGTAAGAAGCAAGGAAAA
GAATTAGGCTCGGCACGGTAGCTCACACCTGTAATCCCAGCACTCGAGTCTAGAGGGCCCTATTCTATAG
TGTCACCTAAATGCTAGAGCTCGCTGATCAGCCTCGACTGTGCCTTCTAGTTGCCAGCCATCTGTTGTTT
GCCCGCCCCTCTCCCTCCCCCCCCCCTAACGTTACTGGCCGAAGCCGCTTGGAATAAGGCCGGTGTGCGT
TTGTCTATATGTTATTTTCCACCATATTGCCGTCTTTTGGCAATGTGAGGGCCCGGAAACCTGGCCCTGT
CTTCTTGACGAGCATTCCTAGGGGTCTTTCCCCTCTCGCCAAAGGAATGCAAGGTCTGTTGAATGTCGTG
AAGGAAGCAGTTCCTCTGGAAGCTTCTTGAAGACAAACAACGTCTGTAGCGACCCTTTGCAGGCAGCGGA
ACCCCCCACCTGGCGACAGGTGCCTCTGCGGCCAAAAGCCACGTGTATAAGATACACCTGCAAAGGCGGC
ACAACCCCAGTGCCACGTTGTGAGTTGGATAGTTGTGGAAAGAGTCAAATGGCTCTCCTCAAGCGTATTC
AACAAGGGGCTGAAGGATGCCCAGAAGGTACCCCATTGTATGGGATCTGATCTGGGGCCTCGGTACACAT
GCTTTACATGTGTTTAGTCGAGGTTAAAAAAACGTCTAGGCCCCCCGAACCACGGGGACGTGGTTTTCCT
TTGAAAAACACGATGATAATATGGCCACAAACCGGTGCCACCATGGCCAAGCCTTTGTCTCAAGAAGAAT
CCACCCTCATTGAAAGAGCAACGGCTACAATCAACAGCATCCCCATCTCTGAAGACTACAGCGTCGCCAG
CGCAGCTCTCTCTAGCGACGGCCGCATCTTCACTGGTGTCAATGTATATCATTTTACTGGGGGACCTTGT
GCAGAACTCGTGGTGCTGGGCACTGCTGCTGCTGCGGCAGCTGGCAACCTGACTTGTATCGTCGCGATCG
GAAATGAGAACAGGGGCATCTTGAGCCCCTGCGGACGGTGCCGACAGGTGCTTCTCGATCTGCATCCTGG
GATCAAAGCCATAGTGAAGGACAGTGATGGACAGCCGACGGCAGTTGGGATTCGTGAATTGCTGCCCTCT
GGTTATGTGTGGGAGGGCTAATTCGAAATGAGGCGCGCCGAATTCGATATCAAGCTTATCGATAATCAAC
CTCTGGATTACAAAATTTGTGAAAGATTGACTGGTATTCTTAACTATGTTGCTCCTTTTACGCTATGTGG
ATACGCTGCTTTAATGCCTTTGTATCATGCTATTGCTTCCCGTATGGCTTTCATTTTCTCCTCCTTGTAT
AAATCCTGGTTGCTGTCTCTTTATGAGGAGTTGTGGCCCGTTGTCAGGCAACGTGGCGTGGTGTGCACTG
TGTTTGCTGACGCAACCCCCACTGGTTGGGGCATTGCCACCACCTGTCAGCTCCTTTCCGGGACTTTCGC
TTTCCCCCTCCCTATTGCCACGGCGGAACTCATCGCCGCCTGCCTTGCCCGCTGCTGGACAGGGGCTCGG
CTGTTGGGCACTGACAATTCCGTGGTGTTGTCGGGGAAATCATCGTCCTTTCCTTGGCTGCTCGCCTGTG
TTGCCACCTGGATTCTGCGCGGGACGTCCTTCTGCTACGTCCCTTCGGCCCTCAATCCAGCGGACCTTCC
TTCCCGCGGCCTGCTGCCGGCTCTGCGGCCTCTTCCGCGTCTTCGCCTTCGCCCTCAGACGAGTCGGATC
TCCCTTTGGGCCGCCTCCCCGCATCGATACCGTCGACCTCGAGACCTAGAAAAACATGGAGCAATCACAA
GTAGCAATACAGCAGCTACCAATGCTGATTGTGCCTGGCTAGAAGCACAAGAGGAGGAGGAGGTGGGTTT
TCCAGTCACACCTCAGGTACCTTTAAGACCAATGACTTACAAGGCAGCTGTAGATCTTAGCCACTTTTTA
AAAGAAAAGGGGGGACTGGAAGGGCTAATTCACTCCCAACGAAGACAAGATATCCTTGATCTGTGGATCT
ACCACACACAAGGCTACTTCCCTGATTGGCAGAACTACACACCAGGGCCAGGGATCAGATATCCACTGAC
CTTTGGATGGTGCTACAAGCTAGTACCAGTTGAGCAAGAGAAGGTAGAAGAAGCCAATGAAGGAGAGAAC
ACCCGCTTGTTACACCCTGTGAGCCTGCATGGGATGGATGACCCGGAGAGAGAAGTATTAGAGTGGAGGT
TTGACAGCCGCCTAGCATTTCATCACATGGCCCGAGAGCTGCATCCGGACTGTACTGGGTCTCTCTGGTT
AGACCAGATCTGAGCCTGGGAGCTCTCTGGCTAACTAGGGAACCCACTGCTTAAGCCTCAATAAAGCTTG
CCTTGAGTGCTTCAAGTAGTGTGTGCCCGTCTGTTGTGTGACTCTGGTAACTAGAGATCCCTCAGACCCT
TTTAGTCAGTGTGGAAAATCTCTAGCAGGGCCCGTTTAAACCCGCTGATCAGCCTCGACTGTGCCTTCTA
GTTGCCAGCCATCTGTTGTTTGCCCCTCCCCCGTGCCTTCCTTGACCCTGGAAGGTGCCACTCCCACTGT
CCTTTCCTAATAAAATGAGGAAATTGCATCGCATTGTCTGAGTAGGTGTCATTCTATTCTGGGGGGTGGG
GTGGGGCAGGACAGCAAGGGGGAGGATTGGGAAGACAATAGCAGGCATGCTGGGGATGCGGTGGGCTCTA
TGGCTTCTGAGGCGGAAAGAACCAGCTGGGGCTCTAGGGGGTATCCCC
[124 nt withheld, positions 5859-5982]
C
[91 nt withheld, positions 5984-6074]
A
[49 nt withheld, positions 6076-6124]
CCTTTGACGTTGGAGTCCACGTTCTTT
[37 nt withheld, positions 6152-6188]
ACCCTATCTCGGTCTATTCTTTTGATTTATAAGGGATTTTGCCGATTTCGGCCTATTGGTTAAAAAATGA
GCTGATTTAACAAAAATTTAACGCGAATTAATTCTGTGGAATGTGTGTCAGTTAGGGTGTGGAAAGTCCC
CAGGCTCCCCAGCAGGCAGAAGTATGCAAAGCATGCATCTCAATTAGTCAGCAACCAGGTGTGGAAAGTC
CCCAGGCTCCCCAGCAGGCAGAAGTATGCAAAGCATGCATCTCAATTAGTCAGCAACCATAGTCCCGCCC
CTAACTCCGCCCATCCCGCCCCTAACTCCGCCCAGTTCCGCCCATTCTCCGCCCCATGGCTGACTAATTT
TTTTTATTTATGCAGAGGCCGAGGCCGCCTCTGCCTCTGAGCTATTCCAGAAGTAGTGAGGAGGCTTTTT
TGGAGGCCTAGGCTTTTGCAAAAAGCTCCCGGGAGCTTGTATATCCATTTTCGGATCTGATCAGCACGTG
TTGACAATTAATCATCGGCATAGTATATCGGCATAGTATAATACGACAAGGTGAGGAACTAAACCATGGC
CAAGTTGACCAGTGCCGTTCCGGTGCTCACCGCGCGCGACGTCGCCGGAGCGGTCGAGTTCTGGACCGAC
CGGCTCGGGTTCTCCCGGGACTTCGTGGAGGACGACTTCGCCGGTGTGGTCCGGGACGACGTGACCCTGT
TCATCAGCGCGGTCCAGGACCAGGTGGTGCCGGACAACACCCTGGCCTGGGTGTGGGTGCGCGGCCTGGA
CGAGCTGTACGCCGAGTGGTCGGAGGTCGTGTCCACGAACTTCCGGGACGCCTCCGGGCCGGCCATGACC
GAGATCGGCGAGCAGCCGTGGGGGCGGGAGTTCGCCCTGCGCGACCCGGCCGGCAACTGCGTGCACTTCG
TGGCCGAGGAGCAGGACTGACACGTGCTACGAGATTTCGATTCCACCGCCGCCTTCTATGAAAGGTTGGG
CTTCGGAATCGTTTTCCGGGACGCCGGCTGGATGATCCTCCAGCGCGGGGATCTCATGCTGGAGTTCTTC
GCCCACCCCAACTTGTTTATTGCAGCTTATAATGGTTACAAATAAAGCAATAGCATCACAAATTTCACAA
ATAAAGCATTTTTTTCACTGCATTCTAGTTGTGGTTTGTCCAAACTCATCAATGTATCTTATCATGTCTG
TATACCGTCGACCTCTAGCTAGAGCTTGGCGTAATCATGGTCATAGCTGTTTCCTGTGTGAAATTGTTAT
CCGCTCACAATTCCACACAACATACGAGCCGGAAGCATAAAGTGTAAAGCCTGGGGTGCCTAATGAGTGA
GCTAACTCACATTAATTGCGTTGCGCTCACTGCCCGCTTTCCAGTCGGGAAACCTGTCGTGCCAGCTGCA
TTAATGAATCGGCCAACGCGCGGGGAGAGGCGGTTTGCGTATTGGGCGCTCTTCCGCTTCCTCGCTCACT
GACTCGCTGCGCTCGGTCGTTCGGCTGCGGCGAGCGGTATCAGCTCACTCAAAGGCGGTAATACGGTTAT
CCACAGAATCAGGGGATAACGCAGGAAAGAACATGTGAGCAAAAGGCCAGCAAAAGGCCAGGAACCGTAA
AAAGGCCGCGTTGCTGGCGTTTTTCCATAGGCTCCGCCCCCCTGACGAGCATCACAAAAATCGACGCTCA
AGTCAGAGGTGGCGAAACCCGACAGGACTATAAAGATACCAGGCGTTTCCCCCTGGAAGCTCCCTCGTGC
GCTCTCCTGTTCCGACCCTGCCGCTTACCGGATACCTGTCCGCCTTTCTCCCTTCGGGAAGCGTGGCGCT
TTCTCATAGCTCACGCTGTAGGTATCTCAGTTCGGTGTAGGTCGTTCGCTCCAAGCTGGGCTGTGTGCAC
GAACCCCCCGTTCAGCCCGACCGCTGCGCCTTATCCGGTAACTATCGTCTTGAGTCCAACCCGGTAAGAC
ACGACTTATCGCCACTGGCAGCAGCCACTGGTAACAGGATTAGCAGAGCGAGGTATGTAGGCGGTGCTAC
AGAGTTCTTGAAGTGGTGGCCTAACTACGGCTACACTAGAAGAACAGTATTTGGTATCTGCGCTCTGCTG
AAGCCAGTTACCTTCGGAAAAAGAGTTGGTAGCTCTTGATCCGGCAAACAAACCACCGCTGGTAGCGGTG
GTTTTTTTGTTTGCAAGCAGCAGATTACGCGCAGAAAAAAAGGATCTCAAGAAGATCCTTTGATCTTTTC
TACGGGGTCTGACGCTCAGTGGAACGAAAACTCACGTTAAGGGATTTTGGTCATGAGATTATCAAAAAGG
ATCTTCACCTAGATCCTTTTAAATTAAAAATGAAGTTTTAAATCAATCTAAAGTATATATGAGTAAACTT
GGTCTGACAGTTACCAATGCTTAATCAGTGAGGCACCTATCTCAGCGATCTGTCTATTTCGTTCATCCAT
AGTTGCCTGACTCCCCGTCGTGTAGATAACTACGATACGGGAGGGCTTACCATCTGGCCCCAGTGCTGCA
ATGATACCGCGAGACCCACGCTCACCGGCTCCAGATTTATCAGCAATAAACCAGCCAGCCGGAAGGGCCG
AGCGCAGAAGTGGTCCTGCAACTTTATCCGCCTCCATCCAGTCTATTAATTGTTGCCGGGAAGCTAGAGT
AAGTAGTTCGCCAGTTAATAGTTTGCGCAACGTTGTTGCCATTGCTACAGGCATCGTGGTGTCACGCTCG
TCGTTTGGTATGGCTTCATTCAGCTCCGGTTCCCAACGATCAAGGCGAGTTACATGATCCCCCATGTTGT
GCAAAAAAGCGGTTAGCTCCTTCGGTCCTCCGATCGTTGTCAGAAGTAAGTTGGCCGCAGTGTTATCACT
CATGGTTATGGCAGCACTGCATAATTCTCTTACTGTCATGCCATCCGTAAGATGCTTTTCTGTGACTGGT
GAGTACTCAACCAAGTCATTCTGAGAATAGTGTATGCGGCGACCGAGTTGCTCTTGCCCGGCGTCAATAC
GGGATAATACCGCGCCACATAGCAGAACTTTAAAAGTGCTCATCATTGGAAAACGTTCTTCGGGGCGAAA
ACTCTCAAGGATCTTACCGCTGTTGAGATCCAGTTCGATGTAACCCACTCGTGCACCCAACTGATCTTCA
GCATCTTTTACTTTCACCAGCGTTTCTGGGTGAGCAAAAACAGGAAGGCAAAATGCCGCAAAAAAGGGAA
TAAGGGCGACACGGAAATGTTGAATACTCATACTCTTCCTTTTTCAATATTATTGAAGCATTTATCAGGG
TTATTGTCTCATGAGCGGATACATATTTGAATGTATTTAGAAAAATAAACAAATAGGGGTTCCGCGCACA
TTTCCCCGAAAAGTGCCACCTGACGTCGACGGATCGGGAGATCTCCCGATCCCCTATGGTGCACTCTCAG
TACAATCTGCTCTGATGCCGCATAGTTAAGCCAGTATCTGCTCCCTGCTTGTGTGTTGGAGGTCGCTGAG
TAGTGCGCGAGCAAAATTTAAGCTACAACAAGGCAAGGCTTGACCGACAATTGCATGAAGAATCTGCTTA
GGGTTAGGCGTTTTGCGCTGCTTCGCGATGTACGGGCCAGATATACGCGTT
Features (pLannotate 1.2.2; 34 found; start..end, strand, type, name):
      1..380     +  enhancer       CMV enhancer: human cytomegalovirus immediate early enhancer
    381..580     +  promoter       CMV promoter: human cytomegalovirus (CMV) immediate early promoter
    598..778     +  LTR            5' LTR (truncated): truncated 5' long terminal repeat (LTR) from HIV-1
    825..950     +  misc_feature   HIV-1 Ψ: packaging signal of human immunodeficiency virus type 1
    934..1297    +  CDS            HIV-1 gag (fragment): gag protein from human immunodeficiency virus 1; gag
   1443..1676    +  misc_feature   RRE: The Rev response element (RRE) of HIV-1 allows for Rev-dependent mRNA export from the nucleus to the cytoplasm.
   2053..2153    +  CDS            Rev (fragment): human immunodeficiency virus 1 (HIV-1) Rev protein; rev; enhances nuclear export of unspliced and incompletely spliced viral mRNAs
   2203..2320    +  misc_feature   cPPT/CTS: central polypurine tract and central termination sequence of HIV-1
   2423..2923    +  promoter       hPGK promoter: human phosphoglycerate kinase 1 promoter
   3106..3122    -  CDS            GFP11x7 (fragment): seven tandem copies of the 11th β-strand of superfolder GFP each GFP11 associates with GFP(1-10), consisting of the first 10 β-strands, to reconstitute fluorescent GFP (Kamiyama et al., 2016)
   3144..3162    -  promoter       SP6 promoter: promoter for bacteriophage SP6 RNA polymerase
   3188..3224    +  polyA_signal   bGH poly(A) signal (fragment): bovine growth hormone polyadenylation signal
   3226..3810    +  misc_feature   IRES2: internal ribosome entry site (IRES) of the encephalomyocarditis virus (EMCV)
   3823..4221    +  CDS            BSD: blasticidin S deaminase; Aspergillus terreus BSD; confers resistance to blasticidin
   4240..4264    +  misc_feature   MCS (fragment): pBluescript multiple cloning site
   4264..4852    +  misc_feature   WPRE: woodchuck hepatitis virus posttranscriptional regulatory element
   4789..5370    +  CDS            nef (fragment): NEF_HV1H2 - Experimental evidence at protein level: Swiss-Prot protein existence level 1. Extracellular Nef protein targets CD4(+) T-lymphocytes for apoptosis by interacting with CXCR4 surface receptors. From Human immunodeficiency virus type 1 group M subtype B (isolate HXB2) (HIV-1).
   5377..5557    +  LTR            5' LTR (truncated): truncated 5' long terminal repeat (LTR) from HIV-1
   5589..5813    +  polyA_signal   bGH poly(A) signal: bovine growth hormone polyadenylation signal
   5817..5838    +  promoter       SV40 promoter (fragment): SV40 enhancer and early promoter
   5859..6287    +  rep_origin     f1 ori (sequence partly withheld): f1 bacteriophage origin of replication; arrow indicates direction of (+) strand synthesis
   6301..6630    +  promoter       SV40 promoter: SV40 enhancer and early promoter
   6678..6725    +  promoter       EM7 promoter: synthetic bacterial promoter&nbsp
   6744..7118    +  CDS            BleoR: antibiotic-binding protein; Sh ble from Streptoalloteichus hindustanus; confers resistance to bleomycin, phleomycin, and Zeocin™
   7128..7253    +  CDS            ble (fragment): BLE_KLEPN - Experimental evidence at protein level: Swiss-Prot protein existence level 1. Binding protein with a strong affinity to the bleomycin family of antibiotics. Binds to CL990; an antimitotic-antibiotic compound. From Klebsiella pneumoniae.
   7248..7369    +  polyA_signal   SV40 poly(A) signal: SV40 polyadenylation signal
   7442..7458    -  protein_bind   lac operator: The lac repressor binds to the lac operator to inhibit transcription in E. coli. This inhibition can be relieved by adding lactose or isopropyl-β-D-thiogalactopyranoside (IPTG). lac repressor encoded by lacI
   7466..7496    -  promoter       lac promoter: promoter for the E. coli lac operon
   7511..7532    -  protein_bind   CAP binding site: CAP binding activates transcription in the presence of cAMP. E. coli catabolite activator protein
   7545..7637    -  CDS            lacI (fragment): lac repressor; lacI; The lac repressor binds to the lac operator to inhibit transcription in E. coli. This inhibition can be relieved by adding lactose or isopropyl-β-D-thiogalactopyranoside (IPTG).
   7820..8408    -  rep_origin     ori: high-copy-number ColE1/pMB1/pBR322/pUC origin of replication
   8579..9439    -  CDS            AmpR: β-lactamase; bla; confers resistance to ampicillin, carbenicillin, and related antibiotics
   9440..9544    -  promoter       AmpR promoter: bla
   9603..9655    -  misc_feature   bom (fragment): basis of mobility region from pBR322
