[The description below was written by a language model from this plasmid's Addgene catalogue record and pLannotate feature annotations shown in this document.]
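Description:
pF hPGK mc2 IRES blast is an empty lentiviral backbone for mammalian cells, designed to express cloned exons as circular RNA. It is a 9.8 kb plasmid propagated in E. coli through a high-copy ColE1/pUC origin with ampicillin resistance. It also carries an f1 origin. A hybrid CMV enhancer/promoter fused to a truncated HIV-1 5' LTR drives production of the viral genomic RNA. This is followed by the Ψ packaging signal with a partial gag fragment, the Rev response element for Rev-dependent nuclear export, and the cPPT/CTS. A WPRE, a second truncated LTR and a bGH polyadenylation signal close the transfer cassette. Outside the LTRs, the feature table also shows an SV40/EM7-driven bleomycin/Zeocin resistance cassette, although the catalogue entry lists only blasticidin as the mammalian selectable marker.

The internal expression unit is driven by the human PGK promoter, which the depositors substituted for the CAG enhancer/promoter of the parent construct pF CAG mc2 IRES blast. According to the depositor comments, downstream of this promoter lies the "mc2" cassette. It consists of partial ZKSCAN1 intron 1 and intron 3 sequences separated by a pair of BsmBI sites, flanked by BamHI and XbaI sites. These intronic elements are not annotated in the automated feature table. DNA encoding the sequence to be circularised is inserted at the BsmBI sites, placing it between the two ZKSCAN1 intron fragments. In the earlier circRNA mini-vector design on which the series is based, flanking introns of this kind promote back-splicing. An EMCV IRES then directs translation of blasticidin S deaminase from the same transcript, so transduced or transfected cells can be selected with blasticidin. The plasmid belongs to a toolkit for efficient, scarless circular RNA overexpression.
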