Addgene plasmid #206239: pF hPGK mc2 IRES blast
Purpose: (Empty Backbone) For expressing cloned exons as circular RNA.
Depositing lab: Simon Conn & Brett Stringer. Depositing organization: Flinders University. Publication: Versatile toolkit for highly-efficient and scarless overexpression of circular RNAs. Stringer BW, Gabryelska M, Marri S, Clark L, Lin H, Gantley L, Liu R, Wilusz JE, Conn VM, Conn SJ. bioRxiv. 2023 Nov 22:2023.11.21.568171. doi: 10.1101/2023.11.21.568171. Preprint. PubMed 38045421.
Backbone
  Vector backbone: pF CAG IRES blast
  Vector type: Mammalian Expression, Lentiviral, Synthetic Biology
  Selectable markers: Blasticidin
Growth in bacteria
  Bacterial resistance: Ampicillin, 100 μg/mL
  Growth temperature: 37°C
  Growth strain: NEB Stable
  Copy number: High Copy
Gene/Insert
  Gene/Insert name: None
Terms and licenses: Academic/Nonprofit Terms; Industry Terms: Not Available to Industry
Depositor comments: ZKSCAN1 intron 1 (partial) & ZKSCAN1 intron 3 (partial) separated by a pair of BsmBI restriction sites. 5' Cloning Site: BamHI (not destroyed), 3' Cloning Site: XbaI (not destroyed). The mc2 and pF mc2 series of plasmids were designed and created by Dr Brett Stringer in the laboratory of Prof Simon Conn. They are based on the original circRNA mini vector design of Liang & Wilusz, 2014. The pair of BsmBI restriction sites is the cloning site for DNA specifying the RNA sequence to be circularised. This plasmid was created by replacing the CAG enhancer/promoter of pF CAG mc2 IRES blast with the hPGK promoter from Addgene plasmid ID 96923. Please visit https://doi.org/10.1101/2023.11.21.568171 for bioRxiv preprint.
How to cite: pF hPGK mc2 IRES blast was a gift from Simon Conn & Brett Stringer (Addgene plasmid # 206239 ; http://n2t.net/addgene:206239 ; RRID:Addgene_206239)
